Addgene plasmid #176902: modRNAc0-p53DD
Purpose: IVT template plasmid for making p53DD modRNA
Depositing lab: Xiaojun Lian. Depositing organization: Pennsylvania State University. Publication: Robust genome editing via modRNA-based Cas9 or base editor in human pluripotent stem cells. Haideri T, Howells A, Jiang Y, Yang J, Bao X, Lian XL. Cell Rep Methods. 2022 Sep 7;2(9):100290. doi: 10.1016/j.crmeth.2022.100290. eCollection 2022 Sep 19. PubMed 36160051.
Backbone
  Vector backbone: modRNA cap0 plasmid
  Vector type: IVT template plasmid
Growth in bacteria
  Bacterial resistance: Ampicillin, 100 μg/mL
  Growth temperature: 37°C
  Growth strain: NEB Stable
  Copy number: High Copy
Gene/Insert
  Gene/Insert name: p53DD (alt name: Dominant negative form of p53)
  Promoter: T7 promoter
  Cloning method: Restriction Enzyme; 5′ cloning site EcoR1 (not destroyed); 3′ cloning site Spe1 (not destroyed)
  Sequencing primers: 5′ T7 promoter; 3′ M13 Rvs
Terms and licenses: Academic/Nonprofit Terms; Industry Terms: Not Available to Industry
Depositor comments: Please visit https://www.biorxiv.org/content/10.1101/2022.05.24.493220v1 for bioRxiv preprint.
How to cite: modRNAc0-p53DD was a gift from Xiaojun Lian (Addgene plasmid # 176902 ; http://n2t.net/addgene:176902 ; RRID:Addgene_176902)
