[The description below was written by a language model from this plasmid's Addgene catalogue record and pLannotate feature annotations shown in this document.]
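Description:
modRNAc0-p53DD is a small (about 3.4 kb) bacterial plasmid that serves as an in vitro transcription (IVT) template for producing modified mRNA (modRNA) encoding p53DD, a dominant-negative form of p53. It is built on a "modRNA cap0" backbone and is not itself an expression vector for mammalian cells; the intended product is the synthetic transcript. The plasmid is propagated in E. coli through a high-copy ColE1/pUC-type origin and selected with ampicillin via the β-lactamase gene and its native promoter. An f1 phage origin, lacZα and lacI fragments, a lac promoter/operator with CAP site, and a short bom fragment are also annotated. These look like remnants of a standard cloning vector rather than functional parts of the payload.

The transcription unit starts at a bacteriophage T7 promoter, which drives the p53DD insert cloned between retained EcoRI and SpeI sites. The annotation identifies the coding region as a short fragment of mouse Tp53 (roughly 270 nt). This fits a truncated protein rather than full-length p53, although the record does not say which residues are retained. Directly downstream lies a fragment matching the human β-globin polyadenylation region, which probably supplies 3′ untranslated sequence for the transcript. The stretch between the T7 promoter and the coding sequence is unannotated and may hold 5′ UTR elements, but the record does not describe it. An SP6 promoter sits in the opposite orientation beyond the insert.

According to the associated publication title, the plasmid belongs to a toolkit for modRNA-based Cas9 or base-editor genome editing in human pluripotent stem cells. How the p53DD transcript is used in that work is not spelled out in the record.
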