Features (pLannotate 1.2.2; 14 found; start..end, strand, type, name):
    125..143     +  promoter       T7 promoter: promoter for bacteriophage T7 RNA polymerase
    273..545     +  CDS            Tp53 (fragment): P53_MOUSE - Also known as P53, Trp53. Experimental evidence at protein level: Swiss-Prot protein existence level 1. Acts as a tumor suppressor in many tumor types; induces growth arrest or apoptosis depending on the physiological circumstances and cell type. Involved in cell cycle regulation as a trans-activator that acts to negatively regulate cell division by controlling a set of genes required for this process. One of the activated genes is an inhibitor of cyclin-dependent kinases. Apoptosis induction seems to be mediated either by stimulation of BAX and FAS antigen expression, or by repres
    557..688     +  polyA_signal   β-globin poly(A) (fragment): human β-globin polyadenylation signal
    715..733     -  promoter       SP6 promoter: promoter for bacteriophage SP6 RNA polymerase
    775..791     -  protein_bind   lac operator: The lac repressor binds to the lac operator to inhibit transcription in E. coli. This inhibition can be relieved by adding lactose or isopropyl-β-D-thiogalactopyranoside (IPTG). lac repressor encoded by lacI
    799..829     -  promoter       lac promoter: promoter for the E. coli lac operon
    844..865     -  protein_bind   CAP binding site: CAP binding activates transcription in the presence of cAMP. E. coli catabolite activator protein
    878..970     -  CDS            lacI (fragment): lac repressor; lacI; The lac repressor binds to the lac operator to inhibit transcription in E. coli. This inhibition can be relieved by adding lactose or isopropyl-β-D-thiogalactopyranoside (IPTG).
   1153..1741    -  rep_origin     ori: high-copy-number ColE1/pMB1/pBR322/pUC origin of replication
   1912..2772    -  CDS            AmpR: β-lactamase; bla; confers resistance to ampicillin, carbenicillin, and related antibiotics
   2773..2877    -  promoter       AmpR promoter: bla
   2904..2954    +  misc_feature   bom (fragment): basis of mobility region from pBR322
   2982..3410    -  rep_origin     f1 ori (sequence partly withheld): f1 bacteriophage origin of replication; arrow indicates direction of (+) strand synthesis
   3414..122     -  CDS            lacZα (fragment) (across the origin): LacZα fragment of β-galactosidase; lacZ fragment
>Addgene plasmid #176902 | modRNAc0-p53DD | addgene full sequence | sequence record 347033 | Addgene NGS Result
ATCGGTGCGGGCCTCTTCGCTATTACGCCAGCTGGCGAAAGGGGGATGTGCTGCAAGGCGATTAAGTTGG
GTAACGCCAGGGTTTTCCCAGTCACGACGTTGTAAAACGACGGCCAGTGAATTGTAATACGACTCACTAT
AGGGCGAATTGGGCCCGACGTCACATTTGCTTCTGACACAACTGTGTTCACTAGCAACCTCAAACAGACA
CCGGATCCATGGCATGCGAATTCGCCACCATGACTGCCATGGAGGAGTCACAGTCGGATATCAGCCTCAA
GAGAGCGCTGCCCACCTGCACAAGCGCCTCTCCCCCGCAAAAGAAAAAACCACTTGATGGAGAGTATTTC
ACCCTCAAGATCCGCGGGCGTAAACGCTTCGAGATGTTCCGGGAGCTGAATGAGGCCTTAGAGTTAAAGG
ATGCCCATGCTACAGAGGAGTCTGGAGACAGCAGGGCTCACTCCAGCTACCTGAAGACCAAGAAGGGCCA
GTCTACTTCCCGCCATAAAAAAACAATGGTCAAGAAAGTGGGGCCTGACTCAGACTGAACTAGTGAGCTC
GCTTTCTTGCTGTCCAATTTCTATTAAAGGTTCCTTTGTTCCCTAAGTCCAACTACTAAACTGGGGGATA
TTATGAAGGGCCTTGAGCATCTGGATTCTGCCTAATAAAAAACATTTATTTTCATTGCGTCGACCATATG
CATAGCTTGAGTATTCTATAGTGTCACCTAAATAGCTTGGCGTAATCATGGTCATAGCTGTTTCCTGTGT
GAAATTGTTATCCGCTCACAATTCCACACAACATACGAGCCGGAAGCATAAAGTGTAAAGCCTGGGGTGC
CTAATGAGTGAGCTAACTCACATTAATTGCGTTGCGCTCACTGCCCGCTTTCCAGTCGGGAAACCTGTCG
TGCCAGCTGCATTAATGAATCGGCCAACGCGCGGGGAGAGGCGGTTTGCGTATTGGGCGCTCTTCCGCTT
CCTCGCTCACTGACTCGCTGCGCTCGGTCGTTCGGCTGCGGCGAGCGGTATCAGCTCACTCAAAGGCGGT
AATACGGTTATCCACAGAATCAGGGGATAACGCAGGAAAGAACATGTGAGCAAAAGGCCAGCAAAAGGCC
AGGAACCGTAAAAAGGCCGCGTTGCTGGCGTTTTTCCATAGGCTCCGCCCCCCTGACGAGCATCACAAAA
ATCGACGCTCAAGTCAGAGGTGGCGAAACCCGACAGGACTATAAAGATACCAGGCGTTTCCCCCTGGAAG
CTCCCTCGTGCGCTCTCCTGTTCCGACCCTGCCGCTTACCGGATACCTGTCCGCCTTTCTCCCTTCGGGA
AGCGTGGCGCTTTCTCATAGCTCACGCTGTAGGTATCTCAGTTCGGTGTAGGTCGTTCGCTCCAAGCTGG
GCTGTGTGCACGAACCCCCCGTTCAGCCCGACCGCTGCGCCTTATCCGGTAACTATCGTCTTGAGTCCAA
CCCGGTAAGACACGACTTATCGCCACTGGCAGCAGCCACTGGTAACAGGATTAGCAGAGCGAGGTATGTA
GGCGGTGCTACAGAGTTCTTGAAGTGGTGGCCTAACTACGGCTACACTAGAAGAACAGTATTTGGTATCT
GCGCTCTGCTGAAGCCAGTTACCTTCGGAAAAAGAGTTGGTAGCTCTTGATCCGGCAAACAAACCACCGC
TGGTAGCGGTGGTTTTTTTGTTTGCAAGCAGCAGATTACGCGCAGAAAAAAAGGATCTCAAGAAGATCCT
TTGATCTTTTCTACGGGGTCTGACGCTCAGTGGAACGAAAACTCACGTTAAGGGATTTTGGTCATGAGAT
TATCAAAAAGGATCTTCACCTAGATCCTTTTAAATTAAAAATGAAGTTTTAAATCAATCTAAAGTATATA
TGAGTAAACTTGGTCTGACAGTTACCAATGCTTAATCAGTGAGGCACCTATCTCAGCGATCTGTCTATTT
CGTTCATCCATAGTTGCCTGACTCCCCGTCGTGTAGATAACTACGATACGGGAGGGCTTACCATCTGGCC
CCAGTGCTGCAATGATACCGCGAGACCCACGCTCACCGGCTCCAGATTTATCAGCAATAAACCAGCCAGC
CGGAAGGGCCGAGCGCAGAAGTGGTCCTGCAACTTTATCCGCCTCCATCCAGTCTATTAATTGTTGCCGG
GAAGCTAGAGTAAGTAGTTCGCCAGTTAATAGTTTGCGCAACGTTGTTGCCATTGCTACAGGCATCGTGG
TGTCACGCTCGTCGTTTGGTATGGCTTCATTCAGCTCCGGTTCCCAACGATCAAGGCGAGTTACATGATC
CCCCATGTTGTGCAAAAAAGCGGTTAGCTCCTTCGGTCCTCCGATCGTTGTCAGAAGTAAGTTGGCCGCA
GTGTTATCACTCATGGTTATGGCAGCACTGCATAATTCTCTTACTGTCATGCCATCCGTAAGATGCTTTT
CTGTGACTGGTGAGTACTCAACCAAGTCATTCTGAGAATAGTGTATGCGGCGACCGAGTTGCTCTTGCCC
GGCGTCAATACGGGATAATACCGCGCCACATAGCAGAACTTTAAAAGTGCTCATCATTGGAAAACGTTCT
TCGGGGCGAAAACTCTCAAGGATCTTACCGCTGTTGAGATCCAGTTCGATGTAACCCACTCGTGCACCCA
ACTGATCTTCAGCATCTTTTACTTTCACCAGCGTTTCTGGGTGAGCAAAAACAGGAAGGCAAAATGCCGC
AAAAAAGGGAATAAGGGCGACACGGAAATGTTGAATACTCATACTCTTCCTTTTTCAATATTATTGAAGC
ATTTATCAGGGTTATTGTCTCATGAGCGGATACATATTTGAATGTATTTAGAAAAATAAACAAATAGGGG
TTCCGCGCACATTTCCCCGAAAAGTGCCACCTGATGCGGTGTGAAATACCGCACAGATGCGTAAGGAGAA
AATACCGCATCAGGAAATTGTAAGCGTTAATATTTTGTTAAAATTCGCGTTAAATTTTTGTTAAATCAGC
TCATTTTTTAACCAATAGGCCGAAATCGGCAAAATCCCTTATAAATCAAAAGAATAGACCGAGATAGGGT
[37 nt withheld, positions 3081-3117]
AAAGAACGTGGACTCCAACGTCAAAGG
[49 nt withheld, positions 3145-3193]
T
[91 nt withheld, positions 3195-3285]
G
[124 nt withheld, positions 3287-3410]
CCATTCGCCATTCAGGCTGCGCAACTGTTGGGAAGGGCG
